>Addgene plasmid #45875 | pEGFP-parkin WT | addgene full sequence | sequence record 352451 | Addgene NGS Result
GCCTCTGCATAAATAAAAAAAATTAGTCAGCCATGGGGCGGAGAATGGGCGGAACTGGGCGGAGTTAGGG
GCGGGATGGGCGGAGTTAGGGGCGGGACTATGGTTGCTGACTAATTGAGATGCATGCTTTGCATACTTCT
GCCTGCTGGGGAGCCTGGGGACTTTCCACACCTGGTTGCTGACTAATTGAGATGCATGCTTTGCATACTT
CTGCCTGCTGGGGAGCCTGGGGACTTTCCACACCCTAACTGACACACATTCCACAGCTGGTTCTTTCCGC
CTCAGGACTCTTCCTTTTTCAATATTATTGAAGCATTTATCAGGGTTATTGTCTCATGAGCGGATACATA
TTTGAATGTATTTAGAAAAATAAACAAATAGGGGTTCCGCGCACATTTCCCCGAAAAGTGCCACCTG
[124 nt withheld, positions 418-541]
C
[91 nt withheld, positions 543-633]
A
[49 nt withheld, positions 635-683]
CCTTTGACGTTGGAGTCCACGTTCTTT
[37 nt withheld, positions 711-747]
ACCCTATCTCGGTCTATTCTTTTGATTTATAAGGGATTTTGCCGATTTCGGCCTATTGGTTAAAAAATGA
GCTGATTTAACAAAAATTTAACGCGAATTTTAACAAAATATTAACGCTTACAATTTACGCGTTAAGATAC
ATTGATGAGTTTGGACAAACCACAACTAGAATGCAGTGAAAAAAATGCTTTATTTGTGAAATTTGTGATG
CTATTGCTTTATTTGTAACCATTATAAGCTGCAATAAACAAGTTAACAACAACAATTGCATTCATTTTAT
GTTTCAGGTTCAGGGGGAGGTGTGGGAGGTTTTTTAAAGCAAGTAAAACCTCTACAAATGTGGTATGGCT
GATTATGATCAGTTATCTAGATCCGGTGGATCCCGGGCCCGCGGTACCGTCGACCTACACGTCGAACCAG
TGGTCCCCCATGCAGACGCGGTTCCACTCGCAGCCACAGTTCCAGCACCACTCGAGCCTGCACTGGGGCT
GCGGACACTTCATGTGCATGCAGCCTCCATTTTTTTCCACTGGTACATGGCAGCGGGGACAGGGCTTGGT
GGTTTTCTTGATGGTTTCTTTGGAGGCTGCTTCCCAACGAGCCTGCTCGGCGGCTCTTTCATCGACTCTG
TAGGCCTGAGTAGTTGTTCCTGAGGCTTCAAATACGGCACTGCACTCCCCTTCATGGTACGCTTCTTTAC
ATTCCCGGCAGAAGGCAAACCCACAGCCCAGGCCATTGCCCCCTTCGCAGGTGACTTTCCTCTGGTCAGG
CTCCGGCAGCAGCCCCGCTCCACAGCCAGGGCGGGGGCATAACACGCCCCCCATCTGCAGGACACACTCC
TCTGCACCATACTGCTGGTACCGGTTGTACTGCTCTTCTCCCAGAATCCTGAAGTGATGGAGCTCTTTAA
TCAAGGAGTTGGGACAGCCAGCCACACAAGGCAGGGAGTAGCCAAGTTGAGGGTCGTGAACAAACTGCCG
ATCATTGAGTCTTGTCACACAGTATAAGTGGAAACAGTCTAAGCAAATCACGTGGCGGGAGTTGCACTGG
AAAACCAGGACGGGGCTCCTGACGTCTGTGCACGTAATGCAAGTGATGTTCCGACTATTTGTTGCGATCA
GGTGCAAAGCTACTGATGTTTCCTTGTCAGAGGTGGGGTGTGCTCCACATTTAAAGAAAAATTCTGCACT
AGTCCCAGGGCAGTGTGGGGATTGGCATTCACCACTCATCCGGTTTGGAATTAAAACATCATCCCAGCAA
GATGGACCCTGGGTCAAGGTGAGCGTTGCCTGCCTGCAGGTGCTGCACTGTACCCTGAGTTTTCCCGGCT
GCACTCTTTGACAGGGGCCTTTGCAATACACATAAAAGCTGTTGTAGATTGATCTACCTGCTGGACTTCC
AGCTGGTGGTGAGTCCTTCCTGCTGTCAGTGTGCAGAATGACAGCCAGCCCCACAGAGTCTCCTGGGAGG
ACTGAGCTGCTGAGGTCCACCCGAGTCAAGCTCTGGGGCTCCCGCTCACAGCCTCCCGCCGCGTTTCTGG
GGTCGTCGCCTCCAGTTGCATTCATTTCTTGACCTTTTCTCCACGGTCTCTGCACAATGTGAACAATGCT
CTGCTGATCCAGGTCACAATTCTGCACAGTCCAGTCATTCCTCAGCTCCTTCCCTGCGAAAATCACACGC
AACTGGTCAGCCGGAACCCCCTGTCGCTTAGCAACCACCTCCTTGAGCTGGAAGATGCTGGTGTCAGAAT
CGACCTCCACTGGGAAACCATGGCTGGAGTTGAACCTGACAAACACTATCATGAATTCGAAGCTTGAGCT
CGAGATCTGAGTCCGGCCGGACTTGTACAGCTCGTCCATGCCGAGAGTGATCCCGGCGGCGGTCACGAAC
TCCAGCAGGACCATGTGATCGCGCTTCTCGTTGGGGTCTTTGCTCAGGGCGGACTGGGTGCTCAGGTAGT
GGTTGTCGGGCAGCAGCACGGGGCCGTCGCCGATGGGGGTGTTCTGCTGGTAGTGGTCGGCGAGCTGCAC
GCTGCCGTCCTCGATGTTGTGGCGGATCTTGAAGTTCACCTTGATGCCGTTCTTCTGCTTGTCGGCCATG
ATATAGACGTTGTGGCTGTTGTAGTTGTACTCCAGCTTGTGCCCCAGGATGTTGCCGTCCTCCTTGAAGT
CGATGCCCTTCAGCTCGATGCGGTTCACCAGGGTGTCGCCCTCGAACTTCACCTCGGCGCGGGTCTTGTA
GTTGCCGTCGTCCTTGAAGAAGATGGTGCGCTCCTGGACGTAGCCTTCGGGCATGGCGGACTTGAAGAAG
TCGTGCTGCTTCATGTGGTCGGGGTAGCGGCTGAAGCACTGCACGCCGTAGGTCAGGGTGGTCACGAGGG
TGGGCCAGGGCACGGGCAGCTTGCCGGTGGTGCAGATGAACTTCAGGGTCAGCTTGCCGTAGGTGGCATC
GCCCTCGCCCTCGCCGGACACGCTGAACTTGTGGCCGTTTACGTCGCCGTCCAGCTCGACCAGGATGGGC
ACCACCCCGGTGAACAGCTCCTCGCCCTTGCTCACCATGGTGGCGACCGGTAGCGCTAGCGGATCTGACG
GTTCACTAAACCAGCTCTGCTTATATAGACCTCCCACCGTACACGCCTACCGCCCATTTGCGTCAATGGG
GCGGAGTTGTTACGACATTTTGGAAAGTCCCGTTGATTTTGGTGCCAAAACAAACTCCCATTGACGTCAA
TGGGGTGGAGACTTGGAAATCCCCGTGAGTCAAACCGCTATCCACGCCCATTGATGTACTGCCAAAACCG
CATCACCATGGTAATAGCGATGACTAATACGTAGATGTACTGCCAAGTAGGAAAGTCCCATAAGGTCATG
TACTGGGCATAATGCCAGGCGGGCCATTTACCGTCATTGACGTCAATAGGGGGCGTACTTGGCATATGAT
ACACTTGATGTACTGCCAAGTGGGCAGTTTACCGTAAATACTCCACCCATTGACGTCAATGGAAAGTCCC
TATTGGCGTTACTATGGGAACATACGTCATTATTGACGTCAATGGGCGGGGGTCGTTGGGCGGTCAGCCA
GGCGGGCCATTTACCGTAAGTTATGTAACGCGGAACTCCATATATGGGCTATGAACTAATGACCCCGTAA
TTGATTACTATTAATAACTAATGCATGGCGGTAATACGGTTATCCACAGAATCAGGGGATAACGCAGGAA
AGAACATGTGAGCAAAAGGCCAGCAAAAGGCCAGGAACCGTAAAAAGGCCGCGTTGCTGGCGTTTTTCCA
TAGGCTCCGCCCCCCTGACGAGCATCACAAAAATCGACGCTCAAGTCAGAGGTGGCGAAACCCGACAGGA
CTATAAAGATACCAGGCGTTTCCCCCTGGAAGCTCCCTCGTGCGCTCTCCTGTTCCGACCCTGCCGCTTA
CCGGATACCTGTCCGCCTTTCTCCCTTCGGGAAGCGTGGCGCTTTCTCATAGCTCACGCTGTAGGTATCT
CAGTTCGGTGTAGGTCGTTCGCTCCAAGCTGGGCTGTGTGCACGAACCCCCCGTTCAGCCCGACCGCTGC
GCCTTATCCGGTAACTATCGTCTTGAGTCCAACCCGGTAAGACACGACTTATCGCCACTGGCAGCAGCCA
CTGGTAACAGGATTAGCAGAGCGAGGTATGTAGGCGGTGCTACAGAGTTCTTGAAGTGGTGGCCTAACTA
CGGCTACACTAGAAGAACAGTATTTGGTATCTGCGCTCTGCTGAAGCCAGTTACCTTCGGAAAAAGAGTT
GGTAGCTCTTGATCCGGCAAACAAACCACCGCTGGTAGCGGTGGTTTTTTTGTTTGCAAGCAGCAGATTA
CGCGCAGAAAAAAAGGATCTCAAGAAGATCCTTTGATCTTTTCTACGGGGTCTGACGCTCAGTGGAACGA
AAACTCACGTTAAGGGATTTTGGTCATGAGATTATCAAAAAGGATCTTCACCTAGATCCTTTTAAATTAA
AAATGAAGTTTTAAATCAATCTAAAGTATATATGAGTAACCTGAGGCTATGGCAGGGCCTGCCGCCCCGA
CGTTGGCTGCGAGCCCTGGGCCTTCACCCGAACTTGGGGGGTGGGGTGGGGAAAAGGAAGAAACGCGGGC
GTATTGGCCCCAATGGGGTCTCGGTGGGGTATCGACAGAGTGCCAGCCCTGGGACCGAACCCCGCGTTTA
TGAACAAACGACCCAACACCGTGCGTTTTATTCTGTCTTTTTATTGCCGTCATAGCGCGGGTTCCTTCCG
GTATTGTCTCCTTCCGTGTTTCAGTTAGCCTCCCCCTAGGGTGGGCGAAGAACTCCAGCATGAGATCCCC
GCGCTGGAGGATCATCCAGCCGGCGTCCCGGAAAACGATTCCGAAGCCCAACCTTTCATAGAAGGCGGCG
GTGGAATCGAAATCTCGTGATGGCAGGTTGGGCGTCGCTTGGTCGGTCATTTCGAACCCCAGAGTCCCGC
TCAGAAGAACTCGTCAAGAAGGCGATAGAAGGCGATGCGCTGCGAATCGGGAGCGGCGATACCGTAAAGC
ACGAGGAAGCGGTCAGCCCATTCGCCGCCAAGCTCTTCAGCAATATCACGGGTAGCCAACGCTATGTCCT
GATAGCGGTCCGCCACACCCAGCCGGCCACAGTCGATGAATCCAGAAAAGCGGCCATTTTCCACCATGAT
ATTCGGCAAGCAGGCATCGCCATGGGTCACGACGAGATCCTCGCCGTCGGGCATGCTCGCCTTGAGCCTG
GCGAACAGTTCGGCTGGCGCGAGCCCCTGATGCTCTTCGTCCAGATCATCCTGATCGACAAGACCGGCTT
CCATCCGAGTACGTGCTCGCTCGATGCGATGTTTCGCTTGGTGGTCGAATGGGCAGGTAGCCGGATCAAG
CGTATGCAGCCGCCGCATTGCATCAGCCATGATGGATACTTTCTCGGCAGGAGCAAGGTGAGATGACAGG
AGATCCTGCCCCGGCACTTCGCCCAATAGCAGCCAGTCCCTTCCCGCTTCAGTGACAACGTCGAGCACAG
CTGCGCAAGGAACGCCCGTCGTGGCCAGCCACGATAGCCGCGCTGCCTCGTCTTGCAGTTCATTCAGGGC
ACCGGACAGGTCGGTCTTGACAAAAAGAACCGGGCGCCCCTGCGCTGACAGCCGGAACACGGCGGCATCA
GAGCAGCCGATTGTCTGTTGTGCCCAGTCATAGCCGAATAGCCTCTCCACCCAAGCGGCCGGAGAACCTG
CGTGCAATCCATCTTGTTCAATCATGCGAAACGATCCTCATCCTGTCTCTTGATCGATCTTTGCAAAAGC
CTAGGCCTCCAAAAAAGCCTCCTCACTACTTCTGGAATAGCTCAGAGGCCGAGGCGGCCTCG
Features (pLannotate 1.2.2; 16 found; start..end, strand, type, name):
    287..391     -  promoter       AmpR promoter: bla
    418..846     +  rep_origin     f1 ori (sequence partly withheld): f1 bacteriophage origin of replication; arrow indicates direction of (+) strand synthesis
    880..1001    -  polyA_signal   SV40 poly(A) signal: SV40 polyadenylation signal
   1024..1108    -  CDS            large T antigen (fragment): large T antigen from SV40 (simian virus 40)
   1125..1151    -  misc_feature   MCS (fragment): multiple cloning site
   1155..2549    -  CDS            PRKN: PRKN_HUMAN - Also known as PARK2. Experimental evidence at protein level: Swiss-Prot protein existence level 1. Functions within a multiprotein E3 ubiquitin ligase complex, catalyzing the covalent attachment of ubiquitin moieties onto substrate proteins (PubMed:10888878, PubMed:10973942, PubMed:11431533, PubMed:12150907, PubMed:12628165, PubMed:15105460, PubMed:16135753, PubMed:21376232, PubMed:21532592, PubMed:23754282, PubMed:23620051, PubMed:24660806, PubMed:24751536, PubMed:32047033, PubMed:29311685, PubMed:22396657). Substrates include SYT11 and VDAC1 (PubMed:32047033, PubMed:29311685). O
   2550..2583    -  misc_feature   MCS (fragment): multiple cloning site
   2589..3305    -  CDS            EGFP: EGFP is a basic (constitutively fluorescent) green fluorescent protein published in 1996, derived from Aequorea victoria. It is reported to be a rapidly-maturing weak dimer with moderate acid sensitivity.
   3350..3553    -  promoter       CMV promoter: human cytomegalovirus (CMV) immediate early promoter
   3554..3857    -  enhancer       CMV enhancer: human cytomegalovirus immediate early enhancer
   4032..4620    -  rep_origin     ori: high-copy-number ColE1/pMB1/pBR322/pUC origin of replication
   4842..4858    +  polyA_signal   bGH poly(A) signal (fragment): bovine growth hormone polyadenylation signal
   4949..4996    -  polyA_signal   HSV TK poly(A) signal: herpes simplex virus thymidine kinase polyadenylation signal (Cole and Stacy, 1985)
   5055..5207    -  CDS            ble (fragment): BLE_KLEPN - Experimental evidence at protein level: Swiss-Prot protein existence level 1. Binding protein with a strong affinity to the bleomycin family of antibiotics. Binds to CL990; an antimitotic-antibiotic compound. From Klebsiella pneumoniae.
   5228..6022    -  CDS            NeoR/KanR: aminoglycoside phosphotransferase from Tn5; aph(3')-II (or nptII); confers resistance to neomycin, kanamycin, and G418 (Geneticin®)
   6057..285     -  promoter       SV40 promoter (across the origin): SV40 enhancer and early promoter
