[The description below was written by a language model from this plasmid's Addgene catalogue record and pLannotate feature annotations shown in this document.]
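Description:
pEGFP-parkin WT is a mammalian expression plasmid of about 6.1 kb, built on the pEGFP-C2 backbone, that encodes wild-type human Parkin (PRKN, also known as PARK2) fused at its N-terminus to EGFP. The roughly 1.4 kb Parkin coding sequence was inserted between the EcoRI and SalI sites of the multiple cloning site, both of which remain intact. This places it directly downstream of the EGFP open reading frame. The fusion is transcribed from the human cytomegalovirus immediate-early enhancer and promoter and terminated by the SV40 polyadenylation signal, giving strong constitutive expression in transfected mammalian cells.

The plasmid replicates in E. coli at high copy from a pUC-type ColE1 origin and also carries an f1 phage origin for single-stranded DNA production. A single Tn5 aminoglycoside phosphotransferase gene (NeoR/KanR) provides selection in both hosts. A bacterial bla-type promoter drives it for kanamycin resistance in bacteria, and the SV40 enhancer/early promoter, with an HSV TK polyadenylation signal, drives it for G418 selection of stable mammalian lines. The short ble, bGH poly(A) and large T antigen fragments in the feature table appear to be partial annotation matches within backbone sequence rather than functional elements.

Parkin is an E3 ubiquitin ligase. The EGFP tag lets its expression and subcellular localisation be followed by fluorescence microscopy, and it also allows detection with anti-GFP reagents. The plasmid was deposited in connection with a structural study of how Parkin's ubiquitin ligase activity is activated. The "WT" label suggests it serves as the wild-type reference for comparison with mutant versions, though the record does not describe specific experiments.
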