Addgene plasmid #45875: pEGFP-parkin WT
Depositing lab: Edward Fon. Depositing organization: McGill University. Publication: Structure of Parkin Reveals Mechanisms for Ubiquitin Ligase Activation. Trempe JF, Sauve V, Grenier K, Seirafi M, Tang MY, Menade M, Al-Abdul-Wahid S, Krett J, Wong K, Kozlov G, Nagar B, Fon EA, Gehring K. Science. 2013 May 9. 10.1126/science.1237908 PubMed 23661642.
Backbone
  Vector backbone: pEGFP-C2
  Backbone size w/o insert (bp): 4731
  Total vector size (bp): 6129
  Vector type: Mammalian Expression
  Selectable markers: Neomycin (select with G418)
Growth in bacteria
  Bacterial resistance: Kanamycin, 50 μg/mL
  Growth temperature: 37°C
  Growth strain: DH5alpha
  Copy number: High Copy
Gene/Insert
  Gene/Insert name: Parkin (alt name: PARK2)
  Species: H. sapiens (human)
  Insert size (bp): 1398
  GenBank ID: NM_004562.2
  Entrez Gene: PRKN (a.k.a. AR-JP, LPRS2, PARK2, PDJ)
  Promoter: CMV
  Tag / fusion protein: EGFP (N terminal on backbone)
  Cloning method: Restriction Enzyme; 5′ cloning site EcoRI (not destroyed); 3′ cloning site SalI (not destroyed)
  Sequencing primers: 5′ EGFP_C_primer
Resource information
  A portion of this plasmid was derived from a plasmid made by: Lab of Heidi McBride
Terms and licenses: Academic/Nonprofit Terms; Industry Terms: Not Available to Industry
How to cite: pEGFP-parkin WT was a gift from Edward Fon (Addgene plasmid # 45875 ; http://n2t.net/addgene:45875 ; RRID:Addgene_45875)
