>Addgene plasmid #45875 | pEGFP-parkin WT | depositor partial sequence | sequence record 64407 | Insert
ATGATAGTGTTTGTCAGGTTCAACTCCAGCCATGGTTTCCCAGTGGAGGTCGATTCTGACACCAGCATCT
TCCAGCTCAAGGAGGTGGTTGCTAAGCGACAGGGGGTTCCGGCTGACCAGTTGCGTGTGATTTTCGCAGG
GAAGGAGCTGAGGAATGACTGGACTGTGCAGAATTGTGACCTGGATCAGCAGAGCATTGTTCACATTGTG
CAGAGACCGTGGAGAAAAGGTCAAGAAATGAATGCAACTGGAGGCGACGACCCCAGAAACGCGGCGGGAG
GCTGTGAGCGGGAGCCCCAGAGCTTGACTCGGGTGGACCTCAGCAGCTCAGTCCTCCCAGGAGACTCTGT
GGGGCTGGCTGTCATTCTGCACACTGACAGCAGGAAGGACTCACCACCAGCTGGAAGTCCAGCAGGTAGA
TCAATCTACAACAGCTTTTATGTGTATTGCAAAGGCCCCTGTCAAAGAGTGCAGCCGGGAAAACTCAGGG
TACAGTGCAGCACCTGCAGGCAGGCAACGCTCACCTTGACCCAGGGTCCATCTTGCTGGGATGATGTTTT
AATTCCAAACCGGATGAGTGGTGAATGCCAATCCCCACACTGCCCTGGGACTAGTGCAGAATTTTTCTTT
AAATGTGGAGCACACCCCACCTCTGACAAGGAAACATCAGTAGCTTTGCACCTGATCGCAACAAATAGTC
GGAACATCACTTGCATTACGTGCACAGACGTCAGGAGCCCCGTCCTGGTTTTCCAGTGCAACTCCCGCCA
CGTGATTTGCTTAGACTGTTTCCACTTATACTGTGTGACAAGACTCAATGATCGGCAGTTTGTTCACGAC
CCTCAACTTGGCTACTCCCTGCCTTGTGTGGCTGGCTGTCCCAACTCCTTGATTAAAGAGCTCCATCACT
TCAGGATTCTGGGAGAAGAGCAGTACAACCGGTACCAGCAGTATGGTGCAGAGGAGTGTGTCCTGCAGAT
GGGGGGCGTGTTATGCCCCCGCCCTGGCTGTGGAGCGGGGCTGCTGCCGGAGCCTGACCAGAGGAAAGTC
ACCTGCGAAGGGGGCAATGGCCTGGGCTGTGGGTTTGCCTTCTGCCGGGAATGTAAAGAAGCGTACCATG
AAGGGGAGTGCAGTGCCGTATTTGAAGCCTCAGGAACAACTACTCAGGCCTACAGAGTCGATGAAAGAGC
CGCCGAGCAGGCTCGTTGGGAAGCAGCCTCCAAAGAAACCATCAAGAAAACCACCAAGCCCTGTCCCCGC
TGCCATGTACCAGTGGAAAAAAATGGAGGCTGCATGCACATGAAGTGTCCGCAGCCCCAGTGCAGGCTCG
AGTGGTGCTGGAACTGTGGCTGCGAGTGGAACCGCGTCTGCATGGGGGACCACTGGTTCGACGTGTAG
